>Addgene plasmid #56335 | mVenus-Sequestosome1-N-18 | depositor partial sequence | sequence record 87236 | insert sequence
TGACGTCAGATCCGCTAGCGCCACCATGGCCATGTCCTACGTGAAGGATGACATCTTCCGAATCTACATT
AAAGAGAAAAAAGAGTGCCGGCGGGACCACCGCCCACCGTGTGCTCAGGAGGCGCCCCGCAACATGGTGC
ACCCCAATGTGATCTGCGATGGCTGCAATGGGCCTGTGGTAGGAACCCGCTACAAGTGCAGCGTCTGCCC
AGACTACGACTTGTGTAGCGTCTGCGAGGGAAAGGGCTTGCACCGGGGGCACACCAAGCTCGCATTCCCC
AGCCCCTTCGGGCACCTGTCTGAGGGCTTCTCGCACAGCCGCTGGCTCCGGAAGGTGAAACACGGACACT
TCGGGTGGCCAGGATGGGAAATGGGTCCACCAGGAAACTGGAGCCCACGTCCTCCTCGTGCAGGGGAGGC
CCGCCCTGGCCCCACGGCAGAATCAGCTTCTGGTCCATCGGAGGATCCGAGTGTGAATTTCCTGAAGAAC
GTTGGGGAGAGTGTGGCAGCTGCCCTTAGCCCTCTGGGCATTGAAGTTGATATCGATGTGGAGCACGGAG
GGAAAAGAAGCCGCCTGACCCCCGTCTCTCCAGAGAGTTCCAGCACAGAGGAGAAGAGCAGCTCACAGCC
AAGCAGCTGCTGCTCTGATCCCAGCAAGCCGGGTGGGAATGTTGAGGGCGCCACGCAGTCTCTGGCGGAG
CAGATGAGAAAGATCGCCTTGGAGTCCGAGGGGCGCCCTGAGGAACAGATGGAGTCGGATAACTGTTCAG
GAGGAGATGATGACTGGACCCATCTGTCTTCAAAAGAAGTGGACCCGTCTACAGGTGAACTCCAGTCCCT
ACAGATGCCAGAATCCGAAGGGCCAAGCTCTCTGGACCCCTCCCAGGAGGGACCCACAGGGCTGAAGGAA
GCTGCCTTGTACCCACATCTCCCGCCAGAGGCTGACCCGCGGCTGATTGAGTCCCTCTCCCAGATGCTGT
CCATGGGCTTCTCTGATGAAGGCGGCTGGCTCACCAGGCTCCTGCAGACCAAGAACTATGACATCGGAGC
GGCTCTGGACACCATCCAGTATTCAAAGCATCCCCCGCCGTTGAGCAGCGGTGGAGCAAGCGCAGCCAGT
GGTAGCGCAGCGGGACCGGTCGCCACCATGGTGAGCAAGGGCGAGGAGCTGTTCACCGGGGTGGTGCCCA
TCCTGGTCGAGCTGGACGGCGACGTAAACGGCCACAAGTTCAGCGTGTCCGGCGAGGGCGAGGGCGATGC
CACCTACGGCAAGCTGACCCTGAAGCTGATCTGCACCACCGGCAAGCTGCCCGTGCCCTGGCCCACCCTC
GTGACCACCCTGGGCTACGGCCTGCAGTGCTTCGCCCGCTACCCCGACCACATGAAGCAGCACGACTTCT
TCAAGTCCGCCATGCCCGAAGGCTACGTCCAGGAGCGCACCATCTTCTTCAAGGACGACGGCAACTACAA
GACCCGCGCCGAGGTGAAGTTCGAGGGCGACACCCTGGTGAACCGCATCGAGCTGAAGGGCATCGACTTC
AAGGAGGACGGCAACATCCTGGGGCACAAGCTGGAGTACAACTACAACAGCCACAACGTCTATATCACCG
CCGACAAGCAGAAGAACGGCATCAAGGCCAACTTCAAGATCCGCCACAACATCGAGGACGGCGGCGTGCA
GCTCGCCGACCACTACCAGCAGAACACCCCCATCGGCGACGGCCCCGTGCTGCTGCCCGACAACCACTAC
CTGAGCTACCAGTCCAAGCTGAGCAAAGACCCCAACGAGAAGCGCGATCACATGGTCCTGCTGGAGTTCG
TGACCGCCGCCGGGATCACTCTCGGCATGGACGAGCTGTACAAGTAAAGCGGCCGCGACTCTAGATCATA
ATCAGCCATACCACATTGTAGA
