>Addgene plasmid #56335 | mVenus-Sequestosome1-N-18 | addgene partial sequence | sequence record 167898 | EGFP-N 5'-CGTCGCCGTCCAGCTCGACCAG-3'
GCTCCTCGCCCTTGCTCACCATGGTGGCGACCGGTCCCGCTGCGCTACCACTGGCTGCGCTTGCTCCACC
GCTGCTCAACGGCGGGGGATGCTTTGAATACTGGATGGTGTCCAGAGCCGCTCCGATGTCATAGTTCTTG
GTCTGCAGGAGCCTGGTGAGCCAGCCGCCTTCATCAGAGAAGCCCATGGACAGCATCTGGGAGAGGGACT
CAATCAGCCGCGGGTCAGCCTCTGGCGGGAGATGTGGGTACAAGGCAGCTTCCTTCAGCCCTGTGGGTCC
CTCCTGGGAGGGGTCCAGAGAGCTTGGCCCTTCGGATTCTGGCATCTGTAGGGACTGGAGTTCACCTGTA
GACGGGTCCACTTCTTTTGAAGACAGATGGGTCCAGTCATCATCTCCTCCTGAACAGTTATCCGACTCCA
TCTGTTCCTCAGGGCGCCCCTCGGACTCCAAGGCGATCTTTCTCATCTGCTCCGCCAGAGACTGCGTGGC
GCCCTCAACATTCCCACCCGGCTTGCTGGGATCAGAGCAGCAGCTGCTTGGCTGTGAGCTGCTCTTCTCC
TCTGTGCTGGAACTCTCTGGAGAGACGGGGGTCAGGCGGCTTCTTTTCCCTCCGTGCTCCACATCGATAT
CAACTTCAATGCCCAGAGGGCTAAGGGCAGCTGCCACACTCTCCCCAACGTTCTTCAGGAAATTCACACT
CGGATCCTCCGATGGACCAGAAGCTGATTCTGCCGTGGGGCCAGGGCGGGCCTCCCCTGCACGAGGAGGA
CGTGGGCTCCAGTTTCCTGGTGGACCCATTTCCCATCCTGGCCACCCGAAGTGTCCGTGTTTCACCTTCC
GGAGCCAGCGGCTGTGCGAGAAGCC
