[The description below was written by a language model from this plasmid's Addgene catalogue record.]
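Description:
mVenus-Sequestosome1-N-18 is a mammalian expression plasmid built on the mVenus-N1 backbone (about 4.75 kb without the insert). It is designed to produce human sequestosome-1 (SQSTM1, also known as p62) as a fusion with the yellow fluorescent protein mVenus. The vector is maintained at high copy number in E. coli under kanamycin selection. It also carries a neomycin resistance marker, so transfected mammalian cells can be selected with G418 to make stable lines. The record lists no feature table, so details such as the replication origin and the exact polyadenylation signal are not stated explicitly. The 3′ sequencing primer name does suggest that an SV40 polyA region lies downstream of the cassette.

Expression is driven by the CMV promoter, a strong constitutive promoter in most mammalian cell types. The SQSTM1 coding sequence, referenced to a human RefSeq transcript, sits upstream of mVenus, so the fluorescent protein is fused to the C terminus of sequestosome-1. The "N-18" in the name probably indicates the N1-type fusion orientation and an 18-residue linker between the two proteins, but the record does not confirm this. The cloning method is recorded as unknown.

The plasmid is catalogued as a fluorescent localization marker, with the target described as a membrane scaffold, and mVenus excitation and emission maxima are given as 515 nm and 528 nm. It is typically used for transient or stable transfection followed by fluorescence microscopy to follow the distribution of tagged SQSTM1 in live or fixed cells.
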