Addgene plasmid #56335: mVenus-Sequestosome1-N-18
Purpose: Localization: Membrane Scaffold, Excitation: 515, Emission: 528
Depositing lab: Michael Davidson. Depositing organization: Florida State University, Tallahassee.
Backbone
  Vector backbone: mVenus-N1
  Backbone size w/o insert (bp): 4750
  Vector type: Mammalian Expression
  Selectable markers: Neomycin (select with G418)
Growth in bacteria
  Bacterial resistance: Kanamycin, 50 μg/mL
  Growth temperature: 37°C
  Growth strain: DH5alpha
  Copy number: High Copy
Gene/Insert
  Gene/Insert name: Sequestosome1 (alt name: NM_003900.4)
  Species: H. sapiens (human)
  Entrez Gene: SQSTM1 (a.k.a. A170, DMRV, EBIAP, FTDALS3, NADGP, OSIL, PDB3, ZIP3, p60, p62, p62B)
  Promoter: CMV
  Tag / fusion protein: mVenus (C terminal on backbone)
  Cloning method: Unknown
  Sequencing primers: 5′ CMV-F; 3′ SV40pA-R
Terms and licenses: Academic/Nonprofit Terms; Industry Terms
Depositor comments: . Excitation = 515; Emission = 528
How to cite: mVenus-Sequestosome1-N-18 was a gift from Michael Davidson (Addgene plasmid # 56335 ; http://n2t.net/addgene:56335 ; RRID:Addgene_56335)
